Addgene plasmid #153491: pAGM9121_Sce-Prepro SP
Purpose: S. cerevisiae Prepro Signal Peptide Donor Plasmid
Depositing lab: Sylvestre Marillonnet. Depositing organization: Leibniz Institute of Plant Biochemistry (IPB). Publication: A modular two yeast species secretion system for the production and preparative application of unspecific peroxygenases. Pullmann P, Knorrscheidt A, Munch J, Palme PR, Hoehenwarter W, Marillonnet S, Alcalde M, Westermann B, Weissenborn MJ. Commun Biol. 2021 May 12;4(1):562. doi: 10.1038/s42003-021-02076-3. PubMed 33980981.
Backbone
  Vector backbone: pAGM9121
  Vector type: Synthetic Biology
Growth in bacteria
  Bacterial resistance: Spectinomycin, 50 μg/mL
  Growth temperature: 37°C
  Growth strain: DH5alpha
  Copy number: High Copy
Gene/Insert
  Gene/Insert name: Prepro SP
  Species: S. cerevisiae (budding yeast)
  Cloning method: Restriction Enzyme; 5′ cloning site Unknown (unknown if destroyed)
Terms and licenses: Academic/Nonprofit Terms; Industry Terms: Not Available to Industry
Depositor comments: Please visit https://www.biorxiv.org/content/10.1101/2020.07.22.216432v1 for bioRxiv preprint.
How to cite: pAGM9121_Sce-Prepro SP was a gift from Sylvestre Marillonnet (Addgene plasmid # 153491 ; http://n2t.net/addgene:153491 ; RRID:Addgene_153491)
