[The description below was written by a language model from this plasmid's Addgene catalogue record and pLannotate feature annotations shown in this document.]
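Description:
pAGM9121_Sce-Prepro SP is a small (about 2.3 kb) synthetic-biology donor plasmid built on the pAGM9121 backbone, serving as a storage and supply vector for a single modular part rather than as an expression construct. It is maintained in E. coli through a high-copy ColE1/pUC-type origin of replication and selected with spectinomycin. Resistance comes from an aadA (aminoglycoside adenylyltransferase) gene, which also confers streptomycin resistance. The annotation places short fragments of a class 1 integron Pc promoter and a gentamicin acetyltransferase gene upstream of aadA. These look like remnants of the integron-derived cassette from which the marker was taken, not functional elements in their own right.

The payload is the Saccharomyces cerevisiae prepro signal peptide, annotated as the N-terminal secretion signal of the alpha-factor mating pheromone precursor (MFα1), spanning roughly 255 bp. This leader directs a fused protein into the yeast secretory pathway, and Kex2 protease removes the pro region by cleaving after its dibasic Lys-Arg motif, releasing the mature protein. No yeast promoter, terminator, yeast origin or yeast selection marker is annotated, which fits the part being intended for transfer into a separate expression vector, where it would be joined in frame to a gene of interest. The record lists restriction enzyme cloning but does not identify the flanking cloning sites or the assembly scheme. According to the catalogue entry, the plasmid belongs to a modular secretion system spanning two yeast species, in which interchangeable signal peptides such as this one are used in producing unspecific peroxygenases.
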