Features (pLannotate 1.2.2; 5 found; start..end, strand, type, name):
     23..46      +  promoter       Pc promoter (fragment): intI1 (promoter lies within the coding sequence); class 1 integron promoter
    222..278     +  CDS            GmR (fragment): gentamycin acetyltransferase; aacC1; confers resistance to gentamycin
    289..1076    +  CDS            SmR (fragment): aminoglycoside adenylyltransferase (Murphy, 1985); aadA; confers resistance to spectinomycin and streptomycin
   1417..2005    +  rep_origin     ori: high-copy-number ColE1/pMB1/pBR322/pUC origin of replication
   2055..2309    +  CDS            α-factor secretion signal: N-terminal secretion signal from S. cerevisiae alpha-factor; MFα1; Cleavage by the Kex2 protease occurs after the dibasic KR sequence.
>Addgene plasmid #153491 | pAGM9121_Sce-Prepro SP | addgene full sequence | sequence record 310211 | Addgene NGS Result
GTGCCGAGGCACGAACCCAGTGGACATAAGCCTGTTCGGTTCGTAAGCTGTAATGCAAGTAGCGTATGCG
CTCACGCAACTGGTCCAGAACCTTGACCGAACGCAGCGGTGGTAACGGCGCAGTGGCGGTTTTCATGGCT
TGTTATGACTGTTTTTTTGGGGTACAGTCTATGCCTCGGGCATCCAAGCAGCAAGCGCGTTACGCCGTGG
GTCGATGTTTGATGTTATGGAGCAGCAACGATGTTACGCAGCAGGGCAGTCGCCCTAAAACAAAGTTAAA
CATCATGGGGGAAGCGGTGATCGCCGAAGTATCGACTCAACTATCAGAGGTAGTTGGCGTCATCGAGCGC
CATCTCGAACCGACGTTGCTGGCCGTACATTTGTACGGCTCCGCAGTGGATGGCGGCCTGAAGCCACACA
GCGATATTGATTTGCTGGTTACGGTGACCGTAAGGCTTGATGAAACAACGCGGCGAGCTTTGATCAACGA
CCTTTTGGAAACTTCGGCTTCCCCTGGAGAGAGCGAGATTCTCCGCGCTGTAGAAGTCACCATTGTTGTG
CACGACGACATCATTCCGTGGCGTTATCCAGCTAAGCGCGAACTGCAATTTGGAGAATGGCAGCGCAATG
ACATTCTTGCAGGTATCTTCGAGCCAGCCACGATCGACATTGATCTGGCTATCTTGCTGACAAAAGCAAG
AGAACATAGCGTTGCCTTGGTAGGTCCAGCGGCGGAGGAACTCTTTGATCCGGTTCCTGAACAGGATCTA
TTTGAGGCGCTAAATGAAACCTTAACGCTATGGAACTCGCCGCCCGACTGGGCTGGCGATGAGCGAAATG
TAGTGCTTACGTTGTCCCGCATTTGGTACAGCGCAGTAACCGGCAAAATCGCGCCGAAGGATGTCGCTGC
CGACTGGGCAATGGAGCGCCTGCCGGCCCAGTATCAGCCCGTCATACTTGAAGCTAGACAGGCTTATCTT
GGACAAGAAGAAGATCGCTTGGCCTCGCGCGCAGATCAGTTGGAAGAATTTGTCCATTACGTGAAAGGCG
AGATCACCAAGGTAGTCGGCAAATAATGTCTAGCTAGAAATTCGTTCAAGCCGACGCCGCTTCGCGGCGC
GGCTTAACTCAAGCGTTAGATGCACTAAGCACATAATTGCTCACAGCCAAACTATCAGGTCAAGTCTGCT
TTTATTATTTTTAAGCGTGCATAATAAGCCCTACACAAATTGGGAGATATATCATGCTGTCAGACCAAGT
TTACTCATATATACTTTAGATTGATTTAAAACTTCATTTTTAATTTAAAAGGATCTAGGTGAAGATCCTT
TTTGATAATCTCATGACCAAAATCCCTTAACGTGAGTTTTCGTTCCACTGAGCGTCAGACCCCGTAGAAA
AGATCAAAGGATCTTCTTGAGATCCTTTTTTTCTGCGCGTAATCTGCTGCTTGCAAACAAAAAAACCACC
GCTACCAGCGGTGGTTTGTTTGCCGGATCAAGAGCTACCAACTCTTTTTCCGAAGGTAACTGGCTTCAGC
AGAGCGCAGATACCAAATACTGTTCTTCTAGTGTAGCCGTAGTTAGGCCACCACTTCAAGAACTCTGTAG
CACCGCCTACATACCTCGCTCTGCTAATCCTGTTACCAGTGGCTGCTGCCAGTGGCGATAAGTCGTGTCT
TACCGGGTTGGACTCAAGACGATAGTTACCGGATAAGGCGCAGCGGTCGGGCTGAACGGGGGGTTCGTGC
ACACAGCCCAGCTTGGAGCGAACGACCTACACCGAACTGAGATACCTACAGCGTGAGCTATGAGAAAGCG
CCACGCTTCCCGAAGGGAGAAAGGCGGACAGGTATCCGGTAAGCGGCAGGGTCGGAACAGGAGAGCGCAC
GAGGGAGCTTCCAGGGGGAAACGCCTGGTATCTTTATAGTCCTGTCGGGTTTCGCCACCTCTGACTTGAG
CGTCGATTTTTGTGATGCTCGTCAGGGGGGCGGAGCCTATGGAAAAACGCCAGCAACGCGGCCTTTTTAC
GGTTCCTGCACTCTGTGGTCTCAAATGAGATTTCCTTCAATTTTTACTGCAGTTTTATTCGCAGCATCCT
CCGCATTAGCTGCTCCAGTCAACACTACAACAGAAGATGAAACGGCACAAATTCCGGCTGAAGCTGTCAT
CGGTTACTTAGATTTAGAAGGGGATTTCGATGTTGCTGTTTTGCCATTTTCCAACAGCACAAATAACGGG
TTATTGTTTATAAATACTACTATTGCCAGCATTGCTGCTAAAGAAGAAGGGGTATCTTTGGATAAAAGAG
AAGCACGAGACCACGAA
